>Addgene plasmid #234918 | pVT-Ruby | addgene full sequence | sequence record 494795 | Addgene NGS Result
AATTCGAGCTCATTCGAGCTCCAGAACGATCTCAGTTAGGTCATGGGAAAGCTGATATTCATCCCTCTGA
GACTCTATATAATTAAATGCGTTTGGGGGATTAGCTAATTGAGAATCCATATAGAGAAATATGGCCGCGC
AGCGACGCCGGTTGAAGAATATGAACAAGGAATAAGATGAACAAGGAAGAAGATGAACAAGCAATAATTT
AATTAATTATTGTTAATAAGCATAAATTATGAAAATAATTTTGATGGTAATGAAAGTATTATAAATAATA
TTTAGGAGAAAATATTGTTAAGGAAATATCTGGTTATGTTTATTTGTTAAGGTATATGGGTTTTTATAGA
AACCCAGGAGCAGCTATGGTAAGAAACCCAGGACTCAAAAAATGCCTCTCAACTTCTCTCATATGTTGCG
GAGTCTGGAGTCCCATTTATACCATAGAAAGCATTGGGGGTATAGCATGGTAATTTCACATCGGACTCCA
TACCGCGGCCATCTATATAATATTACTGATGGCCGCGCGAAGTCCCGGTATGCCTTTTCAGCCGTTGGAT
CTGGAGCCGTACCTTTTTCGCGTTCCCATTTTGCCCCTGGAGTCCCGAGCTATTTACGACCCCCTGCCAC
CGAGTCCCCTTCGTGGAGCGCTCTTCGTCCAACACGTGTCCCAACTTTTGCGCATTTTTGACTACCTGTC
GCGCACTTGAATTAAAGTTGCCCTTTTATTTTCTTCCAATTATTTTGCGGCTGAGTAGTCTAGATAATTG
TGACAACTTAGTGAGCAAGTTGTAGGAGGACCCTATCCGTCTGGGAAAATAATTGGGTTTTCACGTGTAC
CAATGGGAAATAATATGTATAGCCTATTTAATTTAGAAAATTAAATAGTTTTAGTAATTCCTATATAATA
GCGTTTACTAGTCTGGGTAAAATTCGTGATCTGGATTTTAGTATGGATTTTGGTTTTAGGAATTAGAAAT
TTTATTGATAGAAGTATTTTACAAATACAAATACATACTAAGGGTTTCTTATATGCTCAACACATGAGCG
AAACCCTATAGGAACCCTAATTCCCTTATCTGGGAACTACTCACACATTATTATGGAGAAACTCGAGCTT
GTCGATCGACAGATCCCGGTCGGCATCTACTCTCATTGCAAAGAAGGCTCAAGTTTAGCTTGCATAACAG
CATCAAGAAAATCATCAATAGCCTTAACTGAAGAACCCTTAAGTTCTTTCTCTTCGTTAACAGCATCCTT
CAATTTCTTTCCCATCTCAACAGCCCTGTTCTTCATCTCCCATCCTTTAGAACCCTCATTTCTTTCCAAA
ATCATCTCAACGATCCTCTTAACTTTTTCCTTTGAAATCTCTCCTTCCAAACCTCTAGCAAGCTCAACAG
CAACACCCATCTCATCTTCCAAGTACTTAAGATTGTAAGCTTGTTCAGCAGCCAAAGGCCATCCAAGCAT
TGGAACACCCTCCCTCAATGATTCAAGAATAGAGTTCCATCCGCAATGAGTAAGGAATCCACCGATAGAC
TCATGGTTCAAGATTTCAAGTTGAGGACCCAACTTATAAACAAGTTTTCCTTGTTTCTTAACCTTCATCC
TCTCTTCAAAACCCTCAGGAAGCCATTCTGGCCTCATCTCTTCGTTAATATCAAATCCGAATGGAGCCCT
GATAACCCACAAGAAAGGCTTCTCTGAAGATTCCAAACCAGCAGCAAGCTCCATCATTTGTGTTGGTGAG
ATAGTGTTTTGTGATCCGAAAGAGATGTAAAGAACAGAATCAGGCTCTTTCAATGAAAGCCATTGAACAA
ATTCAGCACCAGTAGAGTTATTATCTGAAGATGAATGTTGAACAGGTGAAGCAATCAATGGTCCAATACC
CCAGATTGGAAGCTTTGTGTAGTTTCTCAAGATAGAGAAACCAAGAGTTTCGATCTCTTCAACTGAATTG
CAAAGCCATCCAAATGACTTCATAGATTGCCTCAATTGAGGTTGGAAGTATTTTGACCAATCATCAGAAC
CATCAGCATATCTCAAAAACCTATGAAGTTGAGATCTCCTGAATTTATGGTTCTCTGGAAATCCAGGAAG
TGGAAATTCTTGATCATCTGAGTAGTTTTGATGAGGCAAATCATTCCAAATTGAAACGTAAGCAGAAGTA
CCATAAGCTCCACCAGTGGTAAAAACAACTCCGGTAGAACCAACATCCTTAGCAACCTGATCAACCCATC
CAAGGAAAACATCATGGATAACACAAAGTGGAGGTCTAGCTGGTGAGAAATGTCTAGAGATGTAATCCCT
CAAATGAGGATCAAGTGAGATGGTAGAATGGAAAAGTGAAACAACCAATGGAAGGGTCAACTTATCAGTG
TTCTCAATTCCTGGAGGCAAACCATGGTTTGTAGAATTAAAAGGAAGTTCAACGATTCTAATACCAGATG
AAGAGTATGAATGATGATGCAAAAGATGCCTCAAGAATCCAGCATTAAGAGGTGTAGTCAAAAGAGTGAT
AATAACATGAGATCTCTTATAAAGGAACATAGCAAGTTCCAAGAATGGCCTCAAATGACCTTGAGCCATA
AAAGGAATCATAAGGATATGTTGTGTCTCTCCTTCACCGTTAGTATTCATCTTAATAGCGGTCATAGGAC
CTGGGTTCTCCTCCACATCTCCGGCCTGCTTAAGCAATGAGAAGTTGGTAGCTCCTGAACCAGCAGATGT
GAACTTGTATGATCCATGGCACAAGGTACCATGATCCCATGAAGAATGAATAAGCTCAGCTTTCCACTTT
TCTCCAGCAGCACCCAAAACAACATGAAGTGGGTAAAAATGCTCAGGGAATGGATGAGCAAGCTTCCAGT
TAGGAGCCTTAGATTCATAGATGTTAACCTCTTCGAATCTACCATTGATCAAAGCTTTCCTAAGCCATGA
ATCAAAAGCAGCAGCCCATGGAGCAACTCCATCGAAATAATGAGGTGTCTCATCAAGTGGATGAGTAGCT
GATCCAGAACCGATAATCAAAACACCATCGTTCTTCAATGGAGCAAGAGCCCTACCAAGATTGTAATGAT
ATGTTCCATCCAAATGAGGTTGAACAGAAAGTTGACAAACAGGAATATCAGCTTCTGGGTACATAAGCAT
CAAAGGAACCCAAGCTCCATGATCCAAACCTCTCTTTTGATCGGTCTCAGCTGTTTCAAAACCTGATTTC
TTCAAGATCTCTTCAACCTTCCTAGCAAGCTCTGGTTCTCCAGGAGCTGGGTACTTGAATTGATACATAG
CAGCAGGGTAATCATCGAAATCATGGATAGTATCGTTGATATGAACAGCATTAACAGTTGGCTTAACGGT
CTCCCAATGACCAGAGATAATAAGAATAGCCTTAGGTTTCTTTGAGAAGATTTTCTCTCTCCAAGTTTCA
AAGAAAGGCCTCAATGGATGTGTATCTTCAACAGTAAGGATAGGGTTTCCATGGGTGATAAAGAAAGACT
CCTTGATCATTTGATCGTTAGCATCTTCACCATTCATCATCTTCATAGGTCCTGGGTTCTCTTCAACATC
TCCAGCTTGTTTCAAAAGAGAAAAATTTGTAGCTCCTGAACCGTATCTAGGGATTGGGATAAGCTTCAAT
GGCTTAGTCTTTTGAAGAGCAATACCGAACTTCTCATCCATATCCAAATCTTTAGGAGAGATATCTCCTT
CAAGCTTCCAGTTAAAGAATTGCAAAAGAGTAGCAAGCATCAAGGTAAGCATCCTAATAGCCAAATTCAT
ACCAGGGCAGATTCTCCTTCCAGCACCAAAAGGCAAAAGTCCGAAATCTCTACCCTTAACATCAATCTCA
CATCCGATAAACCTTTCTGGTGAGAAAATATCAGCGTTTTGCCAAGCATTAGGATCTCTACCAATAGCCC
ACAAATTAACAAGGATTTGAGCATCTTTTGGAACAATGTATCCATAAAGTTCAACATCAGTATCAGCCTT
TCTAGGCAAAAGAAAAACAGTTGGAGGATGCAACCTAAGGGTCTCCTTGATAATAGCTTGCAAATATGGA
AGGTTGATAATATCTGATTCTTGGATTTGCTTATCCTTTCCAAGAACTTGCTTGATCTCTTCTTGAGCTT
TCTCCATCATTTCAGGATTCCTAATCAACTCGGTCATAACCCATTCAAATGTTGAAGAGGTTGTATCAGT
ACCAGCATCGAAGATATCAACCAAAAGATGGTTAATCTCTCCCATTGTCAATTCGTTTTGCTTGAAAAGT
TGCAAAAGAACATCCAAAACATCATCAGTGGTTGTAGTGGTTGTAGTTGAAGAATCTGGAGCAAGTCTTT
CACAGATAATACCTTGGAAAACAGCGATCAACTTATCGAAAGAGCAAGCAAGTCTCCTTCTAATTCCTGA
TGGATCAACACAACCAAGGATAGGAAAGTAATCAGCATAGTTTGGCTTTCCGATATCCTCCATAATATTC
CAGATCAACTCCTTGAACTCTTGTGAGGTATGAGATTTATGATGAGCAAGTTCAACAGAAAAGAACAATT
TTGACAAAAGGTTAAGAGAGGTTGTGAAAGCAGCCTTTCCAATATCAACAGCTTGACCTTTTTGAGCGCA
CTCTTGAACGTATTCATAAAGTTGTTGAACCTTAGCATGTCTAAAGGTTTGACAAGCATCCAACCTTTGA
GGAGACAAAAGATGAACAGCTGTGATCTTTCTGAAATTTCTCCACTTAGGTGAAACTGGCAACCAAGACA
TTGTAAGCTTATGATGATCTCCAGCGGTAACAGAGTTAGGGATTGTTCTGTTTGACAATGGATGATCTTT
CTTAAGGAACATCTCTTTAGCAACATCAGCTGAAGAAACAACGATAGTGGTAACTGAACCCAATCTAAGA
GAAATCAATGGTCCATGGATCTTAGCAAGGTTAGCGAATGACCTATGAGGTTTCTTTCCAACTTCCAAGA
TGTTACCGATAATAGGAAGTGGCTTAGGTCCTGGAGGCAAAAGCTTTGTAGTTTGTTGAGAAAACAAAAG
CTTGATAAAATGGAATGAGATGAACCAGATAGCCAAAATCATAGCAAGAGTAGCATGATCCATGGATCTC
ATTGCCCCCCGGATCTGCGAAAGCTCGAGAGAGATAGATTTGTAGAGAGAGACTGGTGATTTCAGCGTGT
CCTCTCCAAATGAAATGAACTTCCTTATATAGAGGAAGGGTCTTGCGAAGGATAGTGGGATTGTGCGTCA
TCCCTTACGTCAGTGGAGATATCACATCAATCCACTTGCTTTGAAGACGTGGTTGGAACGTCTTCTTTTT
CCACGATGCTCCTCGTGGGTGGGGGTCCATCTTTGGGACCACTGTCGGCAGAGGCATCTTGAACGATAGC
CTTTCCTTTATCGCAATGATGGCATTTGTAGGTGCCACCTTCCTTTTCTACTGTCCTTTTGATGAAGTGA
CAGATAGCTGGGCAATGGAATCCGAGGAGGTTTCCCGATATTACCCTTTGTTGAAAAGTCTCAATAGCCC
TTTGGTCTTCTGAGACTGTATCTTTGATATTCTTGGAGTAGACGAGAGTGTCGTGCTCCACCATGTTCAC
ATCAATCCACTTGCTTTGAAGACGTGGTTGGAACGTCTTCTTTTTCCACGATGCTCCTCGTGGGTGGGGG
TCCATCTTTGGGACCACTGTCGGCAGAGGCATCTTGAACGATAGCCTTTCCTTTATCGCAATGATGGCAT
TTGTAGGTGCCACCTTCCTTTTCTACTGTCCTTTTGATGAAGTGACAGATAGCTGGGCAATGGAATCCGA
GGAGGTTTCCCGATATTACCCTTTGTTGAAAAGTCTCAATAGCCCTTTGGTCTTCTGAGACTGTATCTTT
GATATTCTTGGAGTAGACGAGAGTGTCGTGCTCCACCATGTTGGCAAGCTGCTCTAGCTCACGTTGACGG
AAACTGCAGAACGATCTCAGTTAGGTCATGGGAAAGCTGATATTCATCCCTCTGAGACTCTATATAATTA
AATGCGTTTGGGGGATTAGCTAATTGAGAATCCATATAGAGAAATATGGCCGCGCAGCGACGCCGGTTGA
AGAATATGAACAAGGAATAAGATGAACAAGGAAGAAGATGAACAAGCAATAATTTAATTAATTATTGTTA
ATAAGCATAAATTATGAAAATAATTTTGATGGTAATGAAAGTATTATAAATAATATTTAGGAGAAAATAT
TGTTAAGGAAATATCTGGTTATGTTTATTTGTTAAGGTATATGGGTTTTTATAGAAACCCAGGAGCAGCT
ATGGTAAGAAACCCAGGACTCAAAAAATGCCTCTCAACTTCTCTCATATGTTGCGGAGTCTGGAGTCCCA
TTTATACCATAGAAAGCATTGGGGGTATAGCATGGTAATTTCACATCGGACTCCATACCGCGGCCATCTA
TATAATATTACTGATGGCCGCGCGAAGTCCCGGTATGCCTTTTCAGCCGTTGGATCTGGAGCCGTACCTT
TTTCGCGTTCCCATTTTGCCCCTGGAGTCCCGAGCTATTTACGACCCCCTGCCACCGAGTCCCCTTCGTG
GAGCGCTCTTCGTCCAACACGTGTCCCAACTTTTGCGCATTTTTGACTACCTGTCGCGCACTTGAATTAA
AGTTGCCCTTTTATTTTCTTCCAATTATTTTGCGGCTGAGTAGTCTAGTGGATCCCCCGGAGCTCCACTT
GGGATAGGTTAAGAAAATATGTCTGGCTTGTAAACGAAAAGAATCGGGGTTTCTAGGCATTTTTTAAATA
GTGACCCAGGACTCAAAAACTAGCTCTCAACTTCTCTCATATGTTGTGGAGTCTGGAGTCCTTTATATAT
GTTTACGCTATAGAAGGCATTTGGGGACTCTCCCGGGCCCACCATAGGACTCCATACCGCGGCCATCTAT
ATAATATTACTGATGGCCGCGCGGATTTTGGAGCCCCCTTTTGTCGTTAGCGCGACCTTTAATTCAAATT
AAAGGTTGCTTTTTTCTATCGTCCGATCATTTTGCGCCTGACTAGCCTAGATATTAGCAACAACTTCGCG
GCTAAGTTGTTGACCGTCAAGTATAAATTAATGGGCTTATGGCCTAATGGGTATAGAGCAAAATGGCATG
CCTGCAGACTAGTGCTTTACTCTGATCCGCAGATATTTCATCAGGAAAGAGCTTTGCAAGTTCCTTCATT
GTAGCATCAATAATTTCTGAGTCACTACATGCAATCCATTCTTCTGCTGGGGCAAAAACTAACTCCAACA
TGGATTGGTTTGGATTGTAATATTCCTTACATGTTACAGACATGTCAGCATAAACACTTAAAAGCGGGCT
TCTGCTAAAGAGTAGATGATCATAGGTGTTCTTCAATTTCCTATCAAACCAGATGTGAACGTTGATAACT
GGAACTCCAACTAATTTCTCTAATTTCTTGAAGTATGAAATCTCTCTCCAGTCTTCAGGCACTAGTGAAT
TCGCTAGCGTTAACTGGCCATAATCCTGTGTATGCAACGTTGAAAATTCGGATCTATTTTTACGATTCGA
TCATGAATTAATAAAATTTAAATTTTATTGAATGATTTTCTAGTACATAACTGACATACGACTTATCAGT
TGCGAAACGAACAGCTCTAATTACATTGTTAAGTGAAATTACGCCTAATTCGTCTAAGTACAACATAACC
AACTGTTTAAACCTAATTAAATAAGTCGACCCAGAAGCTGTCAGAGATGTCGTCCAGACTTGGAAGTTCA
GGTAAGCTTTGTGGAGATGCAACGCTCTCCGTAAGTTGTGGTTGAATCGGATCTGGACGTGGTATATACG
CGTCCTGGTGTATAGCAGATCCTCTACTCCGTATATCTTGAAATATAGGGGATTTATTATCTCCCAGATA
TACACGCCATTCTCTGCCTGACGTGCAGTGATGATTTCCCCTGTGCGTGAATCCATGACCGGTGCAGCCT
ATGTGGAAGTATATGGTGCACCCACAGTTTAGATCAATGCGTCGTCGTCTAATCGCCCTCCTCTTGGCTT
GCCTGTGTGCCTTCTTGATAGAGGGGGGCGTCGAGAGTGATGAAGATAACATTCTTGAGAGTCCAATGTT
TGAGCGACGCATTTTCCGCTTTATCCAGGAAATCTTTATAGCTGGATCCCTCGCCTGGATTGCAAAGCAC
GATTGAAGGGATCCCTCCTTTAATTTGAACTGGTTTCCCGTACTTGCAATTTGACTGCCAGTCTTTTTGG
GCCCCAAGAAGCTCTTTCCAATGCTTTAGCTTTAGGTATTGCGGTGCTACGTCATCAATGACGTTATAGG
CAACATTATTCGAGTACACTCGATTATTGAAGTCCAGGTGTCCACTGAGGTAATTATGTGGGCCTAAAGC
ACGAGCCCACATCGTCTTGCCCGTTCTAGAATCACCTTCCACTATGAGACTAACTGGTCTTACAGGCCGC
GCAGCGGGACCCATTCCAAAATAATCATCCGCCCATTCTTGCATCTGTTCAGGAACGTTAGTGAAAGAGG
AAAGTGGAAATGGAGGGACCCATTGTTCAGGCGCCTTTTTGAAAAGGCGTTCCAAGTTCGCTGTAATGTT
ATGGTAACTCACGATGAACGCCCTTGGATCTCCGGCCCGGATAATTGCAAGAGCTTCCGCCAAACTAGGT
GCATTGATGGCGTTATAATAGACGTCGTCTTTATTCTTCTTTGTACCCCCAGGCACTTTGAACTGTCCGG
ATTCACAACAATCGCCGTCTTTGGTGATGTAATTCTTGACGGCGTTGGCGTCTTTGGCTGCTTGTATGTT
TGGGTGAAAATTGGTCGACCTTCTGGGGTGAGTAAGGTCGAAAAATCTCTTATTCTTGATGTTGGACTTT
CCAGAGAGTTGGATGAGACAGTGAAGGTGTGGGAATCCGTCCGAGTGCTCCTCTCTGGCAACTCGAATAT
ATGTTGGTTTGACGACTGACCATGATAAGGTTTGAAGCATTTGAAGAGCTTCATTTTTTGGGATATCGCA
CTTGGGATAGGTTAAGAAAATATGTCTGGCTTGTAAACGAAAAGAATCGGGGTTTCTAGGCATTTTTTAA
ATAGTGACCCAGGACTCAAAAACTAGCTCTCAACTTCTCTCATATGTTGTGGAGTCTGGAGTCCTTTATA
TATGTTTACGCTATAGAAGGCATTTGGGGACTCTCCCGGGCCCACCATAGGACTCCATACCGCGGCCATC
TATATAATATTACTGATGGCCGCGCGGATTTTGGAGCCCCCTTTTGTCGTTAGCGCGACCTTTAATTCAA
ATTAAAGGTTGCTTTTTTCTATCGTCCAATCATTTTGCGCCTGACTAGCCTAGATATTAGCAACAACTTC
GCGACTAAGTTGTTGACCGTCAAGTATAAATTAATGGGCTTATGGCCCAATGGGTATAGAGCAAAATGCC
CAAGCGTGATGCCCCGTGGCGCTTATTAGCGGGTACGTCTAAGGTAAGTCGAAATGCCAACTACTCTCCC
TTGAGAGTATTGGGCCCTAAAGTTAATAAGGGACCTCGAGGGGGGGCCCGGTACCCGGGGATCCTCTAGA
GTCGACCTGCAGGCATGCAAGCTTGGCACTGGCCGTCGTTTTACAACGTCGTGACTGGGAAAACCCTGGC
GTTACCCAACTTAATCGCCTTGCAGCACATCCCCCTTTCGCCAGCTGGCGTAATAGCGAAGAGGCCCGCA
CCGATCGCCCTTCCCAACAGTTGCGCAGCCTGAATGGCGAATGCTAGAGCAGCTTGAGCTTGGATCAGAT
TGTCGTTTCCCGCCTTCAGTTTAAACTATCAGTGTTTGACAGGATATATTGGCGGGTAAACCTAAGAGAA
AAGAGCGTTTATTAGAATAATCGGATATTTAAAAGGGCGTGAAAAGGTTTATCCGTTCGTCCATTTGTAT
GTGCATGCCAACCACAGGGTTCCCCTCGGGATCAAAGTACTTTGATCCAACCCCTCCGCTGCTATAGTGC
AGTCGGCTTCTGACGTTCAGTGCAGCCGTCTTCTGAAAACGACATGTCGCACAAGTCCTAAGTTACGCGA
CAGGCTGCCGCCCTGCCCTTTTCCTGGCGTTTTCTTGTCGCGTGTTTTAGTCGCATAAAGTAGAATACTT
GCGACTAGAACCGGAGACATTACGCCATGAACAAGAGCGCCGCCGCTGGCCTGCTGGGCTATGCCCGCGT
CAGCACCGACGACCAGGACTTGACCAACCAACGGGCCGAACTGCACGCGGCCGGCTGCACCAAGCTGTTT
TCCGAGAAGATCACCGGCACCAGGCGCGACCGCCCGGAGCTGGCCAGGATGCTTGACCACCTACGCCCTG
GCGACGTTGTGACAGTGACCAGGCTAGACCGCCTGGCCCGCAGCACCCGCGACCTACTGGACATTGCCGA
GCGCATCCAGGAGGCCGGCGCGGGCCTGCGTAGCCTGGCAGAGCCGTGGGCCGACACCACCACGCCGGCC
GGCCGCATGGTGTTGACCGTGTTCGCCGGCATTGCCGAGTTCGAGCGTTCCCTAATCATCGACCGCACCC
GGAGCGGGCGCGAGGCCGCCAAGGCCCGAGGCGTGAAGTTTGGCCCCCGCCCTACCCTCACCCCGGCACA
GATCGCGCACGCCCGCGAGCTGATCGACCAGGAAGGCCGCACCGTGAAAGAGGCGGCTGCACTGCTTGGC
GTGCATCGCTCGACCCTGTACCGCGCACTTGAGCGCAGCGAGGAAGTGACGCCCACCGAGGCCAGGCGGC
GCGGTGCCTTCCGTGAGGACGCATTGACCGAGGCCGACGCCCTGGCGGCCGCCGAGAATGAACGCCAAGA
GGAACAAGCATGAAACCGCACCAGGACGGCCAGGACGAACCGTTTTTCATTACCGAAGAGATCGAGGCGG
AGATGATCGCGGCCGGGTACGTGTTCGAGCCGCCCGCGCACGTCTCAACCGTGCGGCTGCATGAAATCCT
GGCCGGTTTGTCTGATGCCAAGCTGGCGGCCTGGCCGGCCAGCTTGGCCGCTGAAGAAACCGAGCGCCGC
CGTCTAAAAAGGTGATGTGTATTTGAGTAAAACAGCTTGCGTCATGCGGTCGCTGCGTATATGATGCGAT
GAGTAAATAAACAAATACGCAAGGGGAACGCATGAAGGTTATCGCTGTACTTAACCAGAAAGGCGGGTCA
GGCAAGACGACCATCGCAACCCATCTAGCCCGCGCCCTGCAACTCGCCGGGGCCGATGTTCTGTTAGTCG
ATTCCGATCCCCAGGGCAGTGCCCGCGATTGGGCGGCCGTGCGGGAAGATCAACCGCTAACCGTTGTCGG
CATCGACCGCCCGACGATTGACCGCGACGTGAAGGCCATCGGCCGGCGCGACTTCGTAGTGATCGACGGA
GCGCCCCAGGCGGCGGACTTGGCTGTGTCCGCGATCAAGGCAGCCGACTTCGTGCTGATTCCGGTGCAGC
CAAGCCCTTACGACATATGGGCCACCGCCGACCTGGTGGAGCTGGTTAAGCAGCGCATTGAGGTCACGGA
TGGAAGGCTACAAGCGGCCTTTGTCGTGTCGCGGGCGATCAAAGGCACGCGCATCGGCGGTGAGGTTGCC
GAGGCGCTGGCCGGGTACGAGCTGCCCATTCTTGAGTCCCGTATCACGCAGCGCGTGAGCTACCCAGGCA
CTGCCGCCGCCGGCACAACCGTTCTTGAATCAGAACCCGAGGGCGACGCTGCCCGCGAGGTCCAGGCGCT
GGCCGCTGAAATTAAATCAAAACTCATTTGAGTTAATGAGGTAAAGAGAAAATGAGCAAAAGCACAAACA
CGCTAAGTGCCGGCCGTCCGAGCGCACGCAGCAGCAAGGCTGCAACGTTGGCCAGCCTGGCAGACACGCC
AGCCATGAAGCGGGTCAACTTTCAGTTGCCGGCGGAGGATCACACCAAGCTGAAGATGTACGCGGTACGC
CAAGGCAAGACCATTACCGAGCTGCTATCTGAATACATCGCGCAGCTACCAGAGTAAATGAGCAAATGAA
TAAATGAGTAGATGAATTTTAGCGGCTAAAGGAGGCGGCATGGAAAATCAAGAACAACCAGGCACCGACG
CCGTGGAATGCCCCATGTGTGGAGGAACGGGCGGTTGGCCAGGCGTAAGCGGCTGGGTTGCCTGCCGGCC
CTGCAATGGCACTGGAACCCCCAAGCCCGAGGAATCGGCGTGAGCGGTCGCAAACCATCCGGCCCGGTAC
AAATCGGCGCGGCGCTGGGTGATGACCTGGTGGAGAAGTTGAAGGCCGCGCAGGCCGCCCAGCGGCAACG
CATCGAGGCAGAAGCACGCCCCGGTGAATCGTGGCAAGCGGCCGCTGATCGAATCCGCAAAGAATCCCGG
CAACCGCCGGCAGCCGGTGCGCCGTCGATTAGGAAGCCGCCCAAGGGCGACGAGCAACCAGATTTTTTCG
TTCCGATGCTCTATGACGTGGGCACCCGCGATAGTCGCAGCATCATGGACGTGGCCGTTTTCCGTCTGTC
GAAGCGTGACCGACGAGCTGGCGAGGTGATCCGCTACGAGCTTCCAGACGGGCACGTAGAGGTTTCCGCA
GGGCCGGCCGGCATGGCCAGTGTGTGGGATTACGACCTGGTACTGATGGCGGTTTCCCATCTAACCGAAT
CCATGAACCGATACCGGGAAGGGAAGGGAGACAAGCCCGGCCGCGTGTTCCGTCCACACGTTGCGGACGT
ACTCAAGTTCTGCCGGCGAGCCGATGGCGGAAAGCAGAAAGACGACCTGGTAGAAACCTGCATTCGGTTA
AACACCACGCACGTTGCCATGCAGCGTACGAAGAAGGCCAAGAACGGCCGCCTGGTGACGGTATCCGAGG
GTGAAGCCTTGATTAGCCGCTACAAGATCGTAAAGAGCGAAACCGGGCGGCCGGAGTACATCGAGATCGA
GCTAGCTGATTGGATGTACCGCGAGATCACAGAAGGCAAGAACCCGGACGTGCTGACGGTTCACCCCGAT
TACTTTTTGATCGATCCCGGCATCGGCCGTTTTCTCTACCGCCTGGCACGCCGCGCCGCAGGCAAGGCAG
AAGCCAGATGGTTGTTCAAGACGATCTACGAACGCAGTGGCAGCGCCGGAGAGTTCAAGAAGTTCTGTTT
CACCGTGCGCAAGCTGATCGGGTCAAATGACCTGCCGGAGTACGATTTGAAGGAGGAGGCGGGGCAGGCT
GGCCCGATCCTAGTCATGCGCTACCGCAACCTGATCGAGGGCGAAGCATCCGCCGGTTCCTAATGTACGG
AGCAGATGCTAGGGCAAATTGCCCTAGCAGGGGAAAAAGGTCGAAAAGGTGTCTTTCCTGTGGATAGCAC
GTACATTGGGAACCCAAAGCCGTACATTGGGAACCGGAACCCGTACATTGGGAACCCAAAGCCGTACATT
GGGAACCGGTCACACATGTAAGTGACTGATATAAAAGAGAAAAAAGGCGATTTTTCCGCCTAAAACTCTT
TAAAACTTATTAAAACTCTTAAAACCCGCCTGGCCTGTGCATAACTGTCTGGCCAGCGCACAGCCGAAGA
GCTGCAAAAAGCGCCTACCCTTCGGTCGCTGCGCTCCCTACGCCCCGCCGCTTCGCGTCGGCCTATCGCG
GCCGCTGGCCGCTCAAAAATGGCTGGCCTACGGCCAGGCAATCTACCAGGGCGCGGACAAGCCGCGCCGT
CGCCACTCGACCGCCGGCGCCCACATCAAGGCACCCTGCCTCGCGCGTTTCGGTGATGACGGTGAAAACC
TCTGACACATGCAGCTCCCGGAGACGGTCACAGCTTGTCTGTAAGCGGATGCCGGGAGCAGACAAGCCCG
TCAGGGCGCGTCAGCGGGTGTTGGCGGGTGTCGGGGCGCAGCCATGACCCAGTCACGTAGCGATAGCGGA
GTGTATACTGGCTTAACTATGCGGCATCAGAGCAGATTGTACTGAGAGTGCACCATATGCGGTGTGAAAT
ACCGCACAGATGCGTAAGGAGAAAATACCGCATCAGGCGCTCTTCCGCTTCCTCGCTCACTGACTCGCTG
CGCTCGGTCGTTCGGCTGCGGCGAGCGGTATCAGCTCACTCAAAGGCGGTAATACGGTTATCCACAGAAT
CAGGGGATAACGCAGGAAAGAACATGTGAGCAAAAGGCCAGCAAAAGGCCAGGAACCGTAAAAAGGCCGC
GTTGCTGGCGTTTTTCCATAGGCTCCGCCCCCCTGACGAGCATCACAAAAATCGACGCTCAAGTCAGAGG
TGGCGAAACCCGACAGGACTATAAAGATACCAGGCGTTTCCCCCTGGAAGCTCCCTCGTGCGCTCTCCTG
TTCCGACCCTGCCGCTTACCGGATACCTGTCCGCCTTTCTCCCTTCGGGAAGCGTGGCGCTTTCTCATAG
CTCACGCTGTAGGTATCTCAGTTCGGTGTAGGTCGTTCGCTCCAAGCTGGGCTGTGTGCACGAACCCCCC
GTTCAGCCCGACCGCTGCGCCTTATCCGGTAACTATCGTCTTGAGTCCAACCCGGTAAGACACGACTTAT
CGCCACTGGCAGCAGCCACTGGTAACAGGATTAGCAGAGCGAGGTATGTAGGCGGTGCTACAGAGTTCTT
GAAGTGGTGGCCTAACTACGGCTACACTAGAAGGACAGTATTTGGTATCTGCGCTCTGCTGAAGCCAGTT
ACCTTCGGAAAAAGAGTTGGTAGCTCTTGATCCGGCAAACAAACCACCGCTGGTAGCGGTGGTTTTTTTG
TTTGCAAGCAGCAGATTACGCGCAGAAAAAAAGGATCTCAAGAAGATCCTTTGATCTTTTCTACGGGGTC
TGACGCTCAGTGGAACGAAAACTCACGTTAAGGGATTTTGGTCATGCATTCTAGGTACTAAAACAATTCA
TCCAGTAAAATATAATATTTTATTTTCTCCCAATCAGGCTTGATCCCCAGTAAGTCAAAAAATAGCTCGA
CATACTGTTCTTCCCCGATATCCTCCCTGATCGACCGGACGCAGAAGGCAATGTCATACCACTTGTCCGC
CCTGCCGCTTCTCCCAAGATCAATAAAGCCACTTACTTTGCCATCTTTCACAAAGATGTTGCTGTCTCCC
AGGTCGCCGTGGGAAAAGACAAGTTCCTCTTCGGGCTTTTCCGTCTTTAAAAAATCATACAGCTCGCGCG
GATCTTTAAATGGAGTGTCTTCTTCCCAGTTTTCGCAATCCACATCGGCCAGATCGTTATTCAGTAAGTA
ATCCAATTCGGCTAAGCGGCTGTCTAAGCTATTCGTATAGGGACAATCCGATATGTCGATGGAGTGAAAG
AGCCTGATGCACTCCGCATACAGCTCGATAATCTTTTCAGGGCTTTGTTCATCTTCATACTCTTCCGAGC
AAAGGACGCCATCGGCCTCACTCATGAGCAGATTGCTCCAGCCATCATGCCGTTCAAAGTGCAGGACCTT
TGGAACAGGCAGCTTTCCTTCCAGCCATAGCATCATGTCCTTTTCCCGTTCCACATCATAGGTGGTCCCT
TTATACCGGCTGTCCGTCATTTTTAAATATAGGTTTTCATTTTCTCCCACCAGCTTATATACCTTAGCAG
GAGACATTCCTTCCGTATCTTTTACGCAGCGGTATTTTTCGATCAGTTTTTTCAATTCCGGTGATATTCT
CATTTTAGCCATTTATTATTTCCTTCCTCTTTTCTACAGTATTTAAAGATACCCCAAGAAGCTAATTATA
ACAAGACGAACTCCAATTCACTGTTCCTTGCATTCTAAAACCTTAAATACCAGAAAACAGCTTTTTCAAA
GTTGTTTTCAAAGTTGGCGTATAACATAGTATCGACGGAGCCGATTTTGAAACCGCGGTGATCACAGGCA
GCAACGCTCTGTCATCGTTACAATCAACATGCTACCCTCCGCGAGATCATCCGTGTTTCAAACCCGGCAG
CTTAGTTGCCGTTCTTCCGAATAGCATCGGTAACATGAGCAAAGTCTGCCGCCTTACAACGGCTCTCCCG
CTGACGCCGTCCCGGACTGATGGGCTGCCTGTATCGAGTGGTGATTTTGTGCCGAGCTGCCGGTCGGGGA
GCTGTTGGCTGGCTGGTGGCAGGATATATTGTGGTGTAAACAAATTGACGCTTAGACAACTTAATAACAC
ATTGCGGACGTTTTTAATGTACTGAATTAACGCCGAATTAATTCGGGGATAGCCCTTTGGTCTTCTGAGA
CTGTATCTTTGATATTCTTGGAGTAGACGAGAGTGTCGTGCTCCACCATGTTGGCAAGCTGCTCTAGCCA
ATACGCAAACCGCCTCTCCCCGCGCGTTGGCCGATTCATTAATGCAGCTGGCACGACAGGTTTCCCGACT
GGAAAGCGGGCAGTGAGCGCAACGCAATTAATGTGAGTTAGCTCACTCATTAGGCACCCCAGGCTTTACA
CTTTATGCTTCCGGCTCGTATGTTGTGTGGAATTGTGAGCGGATAACAATTTCACACAGGAAACAGCTAT
GACATGATTACG
Features (pLannotate 1.2.2; 28 found; start..end, strand, type, name):
     19..120     -  CDS            MVP_ABMVW (fragment): Experimental evidence at protein level: Swiss-Prot protein existence level 1. Transports viral genome to neighboring plant cells directly through plasmosdesmata, without any budding. The movement protein allows efficient cell to cell propagation, by bypassing the host cell wall barrier. Begomovirus genome is shuttled out of nucleus by Nuclear shuttle protein (NSP) and the movement protein transports the DNA-NSP complex to cell plasmodesmata and facilitates further movement across the cell wall. From Abutilon mosaic virus (isolate West India) (AbMV).
    938..1111    -  polyA_signal   CaMV poly(A) signal: cauliflower mosaic virus polyadenylation signal
   2722..3546    -  CDS            DODA1: DOD1W_BETVU - Experimental evidence at transcript level: Swiss-Prot protein existence level 2. Opens the cyclic ring of dihydroxy-phenylalanine (DOPA) between carbons 4 and 5, thus producing an unstable seco-DOPA that rearranges nonenzymatically to betalamic acid. From Beta vulgaris (Sugar beet).
   3613..5103    -  CDS            CYP76AD1: C76AD_BETVU - Also known as Bv2g029890_ucyh From Beta vulgaris (Sugar beet).
   5172..5848    -  promoter       CaMV 35S promoter (enhanced): cauliflower mosaic virus 35S promoter with a duplicated enhancer region
   5897..6055    -  CDS            MVP_ABMVW (fragment): Experimental evidence at protein level: Swiss-Prot protein existence level 1. Transports viral genome to neighboring plant cells directly through plasmosdesmata, without any budding. The movement protein allows efficient cell to cell propagation, by bypassing the host cell wall barrier. Begomovirus genome is shuttled out of nucleus by Nuclear shuttle protein (NSP) and the movement protein transports the DNA-NSP complex to cell plasmodesmata and facilitates further movement across the cell wall. From Abutilon mosaic virus (isolate West India) (AbMV).
   7132..7485    -  CDS            PDS (fragment): PDS_SOLLC - Experimental evidence at protein level: Swiss-Prot protein existence level 1. Converts phytoene into zeta-carotene via the intermediary of phytofluene by the symmetrical introduction of two double bonds at the C-11 and C-11' positions of phytoene with a concomitant isomerization of two neighboring double bonds at the C9 and C9' positions from trans to cis. From Solanum lycopersicum (Tomato) (Lycopersicon esculentum).
   7479..7568    +  CDS            CAPSD_ABMVW (fragment): Experimental evidence at protein level: Swiss-Prot protein existence level 1. Encapsidates the viral DNA into characteristic twinned ('geminate') particles. Binds the genomic viral ssDNA and shuttles it into and out of the cell nucleus. The CP of bipartite geminiviruses is not required for cell-to-cell or systemic movement. From Abutilon mosaic virus (isolate West India) (AbMV).
   7571..7966    -  CDS            REN_TGMVY: Experimental evidence at protein level: Swiss-Prot protein existence level 1. Increases viral DNA accumulation. Enhances infectivity and symptom expression (By similarity). From Tomato golden mosaic virus (strain Yellow vein) (TGMV).
   8044..9093    -  CDS            REP_BGYMJ: Experimental evidence at protein level: Swiss-Prot protein existence level 1. Essential for the replication of viral ssDNA. The closed circular ssDNA genome is first converted to a superhelical dsDNA. Rep binds a specific region at the genome origin of replication. It introduces an endonucleolytic nick within the conserved sequence 5'- TAATATTAC-3' in the intergenic region of the genome present in all geminiviruses, thereby initiating the rolling circle replication (RCR). Following cleavage, binds covalently to the 5'-phosphate of DNA as a tyrosyl ester. The cleavage gives rise to a free 3'-OH
   9446..9550    +  CDS            CAPSD_ABMVW (fragment): Experimental evidence at protein level: Swiss-Prot protein existence level 1. Encapsidates the viral DNA into characteristic twinned ('geminate') particles. Binds the genomic viral ssDNA and shuttles it into and out of the cell nucleus. The CP of bipartite geminiviruses is not required for cell-to-cell or systemic movement. From Abutilon mosaic virus (isolate West India) (AbMV).
   9569..9614    +  misc_feature   MCS (fragment): pUC18/19 multiple cloning site
   9617..9771    +  CDS            lacZα (fragment): LacZα fragment of β-galactosidase; lacZ fragment
   9837..9861    +  misc_feature   RB T-DNA repeat: right border repeat from nopaline C58 T-DNA
  10201..10602   +  CDS            Y4CG_SINFN (fragment): Protein inferred from homology: Swiss-Prot protein existence level 3. From Sinorhizobium fredii (strain NBRC 101917 / NGR234).
  11162..11791   +  CDS            pVS1 StaA: stability protein from the Pseudomonas plasmid pVS1 (Heeb et al., 2000)
  12220..13293   +  CDS            pVS1 RepA: replication protein from the Pseudomonas plasmid pVS1 (Heeb et al., 2000)
  13359..13553   +  rep_origin     pVS1 oriV: origin of replication for the Pseudomonas plasmid pVS1 (Heeb et al., 2000)
  13756..13795   +  CDS            rop (fragment): Rop protein, which maintains plasmids at low copy number; rop
  13897..14037   +  misc_feature   bom: basis of mobility region from pBR322
  14223..14811   -  rep_origin     ori: high-copy-number ColE1/pMB1/pBR322/pUC origin of replication
  14898..15692   -  CDS            KanR: aminoglycoside phosphotransferase; aphA-3; confers resistance to kanamycin
  16117..16141   +  misc_feature   LB T-DNA repeat: left border repeat from nopaline C58 T-DNA
  16219..16292   -  promoter       CaMV 35S promoter (enhanced) (fragment): cauliflower mosaic virus 35S promoter with a duplicated enhancer region
  16308..16396   +  CDS            lacI (fragment): lac repressor; lacI; The lac repressor binds to the lac operator to inhibit transcription in E. coli. This inhibition can be relieved by adding lactose or isopropyl-β-D-thiogalactopyranoside (IPTG).
  16409..16430   +  protein_bind   CAP binding site: CAP binding activates transcription in the presence of cAMP. E. coli catabolite activator protein
  16445..16475   +  promoter       lac promoter: promoter for the E. coli lac operon
  16479..16501   +  protein_bind   lac operator (fragment): The lac repressor binds to the lac operator to inhibit transcription in E. coli. This inhibition can be relieved by adding lactose or isopropyl-β-D-thiogalactopyranoside (IPTG). lac repressor encoded by lacI
