[The description below was written by a language model from this plasmid's Addgene catalogue record and pLannotate feature annotations shown in this document.]
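Description:
pVT-Ruby is a 16.5 kb plant expression plasmid built on pJRT.Agro.CLCrVA.008, an Agrobacterium binary vector carrying a begomovirus (cotton leaf crumple virus, per the backbone name) component. It belongs to an "all-in-one" plant virus-based toolkit for gene silencing, overexpression and genome editing. The binary framework is pCAMBIA-like. Nopaline-type left and right T-DNA border repeats define the transferred region. Maintenance in Agrobacterium relies on the pVS1 oriV with RepA and the StaA stability protein, while a high-copy ColE1/pMB1 origin with the pBR322 bom site supports propagation in E. coli. Selection in bacteria is by kanamycin (aphA-3 type KanR). Remnants of a lac promoter/operator, lacZα and a pUC multiple cloning site flank the borders.

Within the T-DNA, the annotation detects geminiviral genes by homology to related begomoviruses. These include a full replication initiator protein (Rep), the replication enhancer (REN), and fragments of coat protein and of movement protein. This fits the "all-in-one" design, in which sequences from both the A and B viral genome components appear to sit on one plasmid, although the record does not spell out that layout. The payload is the synthetic RUBY reporter, placed between an enhanced CaMV 35S promoter and the CaMV poly(A) signal. The table annotates the Beta vulgaris CYP76AD1 and DODA1 coding sequences. An unannotated stretch between DODA1 and the terminator probably holds the glucosyltransferase that normally completes RUBY, but this is not recorded. Together these enzymes convert tyrosine into red betalain pigment, giving a visible readout without substrate or imaging equipment. A phytoene desaturase fragment, commonly used as a silencing marker, is also detected next to the coat protein remnants. The stated purpose is expression of Ruby in plants, presumably delivered by agroinfiltration.
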