Addgene plasmid #234918: pVT-Ruby
Purpose: This all-in-one vector is used to express the Ruby gene
Depositing lab: Guoli Song. Depositing organization: Institute of Cotton Research (ICR), CAAS. Publication: An all-in-one plant virus-based vector toolkit for streamlined gene silencing, overexpression, and genome editing. Hao Y, Yuan Z, Li Y, Zuo D, Cheng H, Wang Q, Zhang Y, Lv L, Liu J, Song G. Plant Commun. 2025 May 19:101379. doi: 10.1016/j.xplc.2025.101379. PubMed 40394900.
Backbone
  Vector backbone: pJRT.Agro.CLCrVA.008
  Backbone manufacturer: Tuttle et al Plant Methods. 2012 Aug 1;8(1):27. doi: 10.1186/1746-4811-8-27.
  Vector type: Plant Expression
Growth in bacteria
  Bacterial resistance: Kanamycin, 50 μg/mL
  Growth temperature: 37°C
  Growth strain: DH5alpha
  Copy number: High Copy
Gene/Insert
  Gene/Insert name: Ruby
  Species: Synthetic
  Cloning method: Other
Terms and licenses: Academic/Nonprofit Terms; Industry Terms: Not Available to Industry
How to cite: pVT-Ruby was a gift from Guoli Song (Addgene plasmid # 234918 ; http://n2t.net/addgene:234918 ; RRID:Addgene_234918)
